>Addgene plasmid #204586 | pACS75 | addgene full sequence | sequence record 419046 | Addgene NGS Result
GCTTATCGACTGCACGGTGCACCAATGCTTCTGGCGTCAGGCAGCCATCGGAAGCTGTGGTATGGCTGTG
CAGGTCGTAAATCACTGCATAATTCGTGTCGCTCAAGGCGCACTCCCGTTCTGGATAATGTTTTTTGCGC
CGACATCATAACGGTTCTGGCAAATATTCTGAAATGAGCTGTTGACAATTAATCATCGGCTCGTATAATG
TGTGGAATTGTGAGCGGATAACAATTTCACACAGGAAACAGTATTCATGTCCCCTATACTAGGTTATTGG
AAAATTAAGGGCCTTGTGCAACCCACTCGACTTCTTTTGGAATATCTTGAAGAAAAATATGAAGAGCATT
TGTATGAGCGCGATGAAGGTGATAAATGGCGAAACAAAAAGTTTGAATTGGGTTTGGAGTTTCCCAATCT
TCCTTATTATATTGATGGTGATGTTAAATTAACACAGTCTATGGCCATCATACGTTATATAGCTGACAAG
CACAACATGTTGGGTGGTTGTCCAAAAGAGCGTGCAGAGATTTCAATGCTTGAAGGAGCGGTTTTGGATA
TTAGATACGGTGTTTCGAGAATTGCATATAGTAAAGACTTTGAAACTCTCAAAGTTGATTTTCTTAGCAA
GCTACCTGAAATGCTGAAAATGTTCGAAGATCGTTTATGTCATAAAACATATTTAAATGGTGATCATGTA
ACCCATCCTGACTTCATGTTGTATGACGCTCTTGATGTTGTTTTATACATGGACCCAATGTGCCTGGATG
CGTTCCCAAAATTAGTTTGTTTTAAAAAACGTATTGAAGCTATCCCACAAATTGATAAGTACTTGAAATC
CAGCAAGTATATAGCATGGCCTTTGCAGGGCTGGCAAGCCACGTTTGGTGGTGGCGACCATCCTCCAAAA
TCGGATCTGGTTCCGCGTGGATCCCTGTCCCCCAGCCCTACCTCGCAGCGCAGCCGTGGCCGTGCTTCCT
CTCACTCATCCCAGACACAGGGTGGGGGCAGCGTCACCAAAAAGCGCAAACTGGAGTCCACTGAGAGCCG
CAGCAGCTTCTCACAGCATGCACGCACTAGCGGGCGCGTGGCCGTGGAGGAGGTGGATGAGGAGGGCAAG
TTTGTCCGGCTGCGCAACAAGTCCAATGAGGACCAGTCCATGGGCAATTGGCAGATCAAGCGCCAGAATG
GAGATGATCCCTTGCTGACTTACCGGTTCCCACCAAAGTTCACCCTGAAGGCTGGGCAGGTGGTGACGAT
CTGGGCTGCAGGAGCTGGGGCCACCCACAGCCCCCCTACCGACCTGGTGTGGAAGGCACAGAACACCTGG
GGCTGCGGGAACAGCCTGCGTACGGCTCTCATCAACTCCACTGGGGAAGAAGTGGCCATGCGCAAGCTGG
TGCGCTCAGTGACTGTGGTTGAGGACGACGAGGATGAGGATGGAGATGACCTGCTCCATCACCACCACGG
CTCCCACTGCAGCAGCTCGGGGGACCCCGCTGAGTACAACCTGCGCTCGCGCACCGTGCTGTGCGGGACC
TGCGGGCAGCCTGCCGACAAGGCATCTGCCAGCGGCTCAGGAGCCCAGGTGGGCGGACCCATCTCCTCTG
GCTCTTCTGCCTCCAGTGTCACGGTCACTCGCAGCTAGCGCAGTGTGGGGGGCAGTGGGGGTGGCAGCTT
CGGGGACAATCTGGTCACCCGCTCCTACTAACTGGGCAAAAGGGCGAATTCTGCAGATATCCATCACACT
GGCGGCCGCTCGAGCGGCCGCATCGTGACTGACTGACGATCTGCCTCGCGCGTTTCGGTGATGACGGTGA
AAACCTCTGACACATGCAGCTCCCGGAGACGGTCACAGCTTGTCTGTAAGCGGATGCCGGGAGCAGACAA
GCCCGTCAGGGCGCGTCAGCGGGTGTTGGCGGGTGTCGGGGCGCAGCCATGACCCAGTCACGTAGCGATA
GCGGAGTGTATAATTCTTGAAGACGAAAGGGCCTCGTGATACGCCTATTTTTATAGGTTAATGTCATGAT
AATAATGGTTTCTTAGACGTCAGGTGGCACTTTTCGGGGAAATGTGCGCGGAACCCCTATTTGTTTATTT
TTCTAAATACATTCAAATATGTATCCGCTCATGAGACAATAACCCTGATAAATGCTTCAATAATATTGAA
AAAGGAAGAGTATGAGTATTCAACATTTCCGTGTCGCCCTTATTCCCTTTTTTGCGGCATTTTGCCTTCC
TGTTTTTGCTCACCCAGAAACGCTGGTGAAAGTAAAAGATGCTGAAGATCAGTTGGGTGCACGAGTGGGT
TACATCGAACTGGATCTCAACAGCGGTAAGATCCTTGAGAGTTTTCGCCCCGAAGAACGTTTTCCAATGA
TGAGCACTTTTAAAGTTCTGCTATGTGGCGCGGTATTATCCCGTGTTGACGCCGGGCAAGAGCAACTCGG
TCGCCGCATACACTATTCTCAGAATGACTTGGTTGAGTACTCACCAGTCACAGAAAAGCATCTTACGGAT
GGCATGACAGTAAGAGAATTATGCAGTGCTGCCATAACCATGAGTGATAACACTGCGGCCAACTTACTTC
TGACAACGATCGGAGGACCGAAGGAGCTAACCGCTTTTTTGCACAACATGGGGGATCATGTAACTCGCCT
TGATCGTTGGGAACCGGAGCTGAATGAAGCCATACCAAACGACGAGCGTGACACCACGATGCCTGCAGCA
ATGGCAACAACGTTGCGCAAACTATTAACTGGCGAACTACTTACTCTAGCTTCCCGGCAACAATTAATAG
ACTGGATGGAGGCGGATAAAGTTGCAGGACCACTTCTGCGCTCGGCCCTTCCGGCTGGCTGGTTTATTGC
TGATAAATCTGGAGCCGGTGAGCGTGGGTCTCGCGGTATCATTGCAGCACTGGGGCCAGATGGTAAGCCC
TCCCGTATCGTAGTTATCTACACGACGGGGAGTCAGGCAACTATGGATGAACGAAATAGACAGATCGCTG
AGATAGGTGCCTCACTGATTAAGCATTGGTAACTGTCAGACCAAGTTTACTCATATATACTTTAGATTGA
TTTAAAACTTCATTTTTAATTTAAAAGGATCTAGGTGAAGATCCTTTTTGATAATCTCATGACCAAAATC
CCTTAACGTGAGTTTTCGTTCCACTGAGCGTCAGACCCCGTAGAAAAGATCAAAGGATCTTCTTGAGATC
CTTTTTTTCTGCGCGTAATCTGCTGCTTGCAAACAAAAAAACCACCGCTACCAGCGGTGGTTTGTTTGCC
GGATCAAGAGCTACCAACTCTTTTTCCGAAGGTAACTGGCTTCAGCAGAGCGCAGATACCAAATACTGTC
CTTCTAGTGTAGCCGTAGTTAGGCCACCACTTCAAGAACTCTGTAGCACCGCCTACATACCTCGCTCTGC
TAATCCTGTTACCAGTGGCTGCTGCCAGTGGCGATAAGTCGTGTCTTACCGGGTTGGACTCAAGACGATA
GTTACCGGATAAGGCGCAGCGGTCGGGCTGAACGGGGGGTTCGTGCACACAGCCCAGCTTGGAGCGAACG
ACCTACACCGAACTGAGATACCTACAGCGTGAGCTATGAGAAAGCGCCACGCTTCCCGAAGGGAGAAAGG
CGGACAGGTATCCGGTAAGCGGCAGGGTCGGAACAGGAGAGCGCACGAGGGAGCTTCCAGGGGGAAACGC
CTGGTATCTTTATAGTCCTGTCGGGTTTCGCCACCTCTGACTTGAGCGTCGATTTTTGTGATGCTCGTCA
GGGGGGCGGAGCCTATGGAAAAACGCCAGCAACGCGGCCTTTTTACGGTTCCTGGCCTTTTGCTGGCCTT
TTGCTCACATGTTCTTTCCTGCGTTATCCCCTGATTCTGTGGATAACCGTATTACCGCCTTTGAGTGAGC
TGATACCGCTCGCCGCAGCCGAACGACCGAGCGCAGCGAGTCAGTGAGCGAGGAAGCGGAAGAGCGCCTG
ATGCGGTATTTTCTCCTTACGCATCTGTGCGGTATTTCACACCGCATAAATTCCGACACCATCGAATGGC
GCAAAACCTTTCGCGGTATGGCATGATAGCGCCCGGAAGAGAGTCAATTCAGGGTGGTGAATGTGAAACC
AGTAACGTTATACGATGTCGCAGAGTATGCCGGTGTCTCTTATCAGACCGTTTCCCGCGTGGTGAACCAG
GCCAGCCACGTTTCTGCGAAAACGCGGGAAAAAGTGGAAGCGGCGATGGCGGAGCTGAATTACATTCCCA
ACCGCGTGGCACAACAACTGGCGGGCAAACAGTCGTTGCTGATTGGCGTTGCCACCTCCAGTCTGGCCCT
GCACGCGCCGTCGCAAATTGTCGCGGCGATTAAATCTCGCGCCGATCAACTGGGTGCCAGCGTGGTGGTG
TCGATGGTAGAACGAAGCGGCGTCGAAGCCTGTAAAGCGGCGGTGCACAATCTTCTCGCGCAACGCGTCA
GTGGGCTGATCATTAACTATCCGCTGGATGACCAGGATGCCATTGCTGTGGAAGCTGCCTGCACTAATGT
TCCGGCGTTATTTCTTGATGTCTCTGACCAGACACCCATCAACAGTATTATTTTCTCCCATGAAGACGGT
ACGCGACTGGGCGTGGAGCATCTGGTCGCATTGGGTCACCAGCAAATCGCGCTGTTAGCGGGCCCATTAA
GTTCTGTCTCGGCGCGTCTGCGTCTGGCTGGCTGGCATAAATATCTCACTCGCAATCAAATTCAGCCGAT
AGCGGAACGGGAAGGCGACTGGAGTGCCATGTCCGGTTTTCAACAAACCATGCAAATGCTGAATGAGGGC
ATCGTTCCCACTGCGATGCTGGTTGCCAACGATCAGATGGCGCTGGGCGCAATGCGCGCCATTACCGAGT
CCGGGCTGCGCGTTGGTGCGGATATCTCGGTAGTGGGATACGACGATACCGAAGACAGCTCATGTTATAT
CCCGCCGTTAACCACCATCAAACAGGATTTTCGCCTGCTGGGGCAAACCAGCGTGGACCGCTTGCTGCAA
CTCTCTCAGGGCCAGGCGGTGAAGGGCAATCAGCTGTTGCCCGTCTCACTGGTGAAAAGAAAAACCACCC
TGGCGCCCAATACGCAAACCGCCTCTCCCCGCGCGTTGGCCGATTCATTAATGCAGCTGGCACGACAGGT
TTCCCGACTGGAAAGCGGGCAGTGAGCGCAACGCAATTAATGTAAGTTAGCTCACTCATTAGGCACCCCA
GGCTTTACACTTTATGCTTCCGGCTCGTATGTTGTGTGGAATTGTGAGCGGATAACAATTTCACACAGGA
AACAGCTATGACCATGATTACGGATTCACTGGCCGTCGTTTTACAACGTCGTGACTGGGAAAACCCTGGC
GTTACCCAACTTAATCGCCTTGCAGCACATCCCCCTTTCGCCAGCTGGCGTAATAGCGAAGAGGCCCGCA
CCGATCGCCCTTCCCAACAGTTGCGCAGCCTGAATGGCGAATGGCGCTTTGCCTGGTTTCCGGCACCAGA
AGCGGTGCCGGAAAGCTGGCTGGAGTGCGATCTTCCTGAGGCCGATACTGTCGTCGTCCCCTCAAACTGG
CAGATGCACGGTTACGATGCGCCCATCTACACCAACGTGACCTATCCCATTACGGTCAATCCGCCGTTTG
TTCCCACGGAGAATCCGACGGGTTGTTACTCGCTCACATTTAATGTTGATGAAAGCTGGCTACAGGAAGG
CCAGACGCGAATTATTTTTGATGGCGTTGGAATTA
Features (pLannotate 1.2.2; 17 found; start..end, strand, type, name):
    182..210     +  promoter       tac promoter: strong E. coli promoter; hybrid between the trp and lac UV5 promoters
    218..234     +  protein_bind   lac operator: The lac repressor binds to the lac operator to inhibit transcription in E. coli. This inhibition can be relieved by adding lactose or isopropyl-β-D-thiogalactopyranoside (IPTG). lac repressor encoded by lacI
    257..910     +  CDS            GST26_SCHJA: Experimental evidence at protein level: Swiss-Prot protein existence level 1. GST isoenzymes appear to play a central role in the parasite detoxification system. Other functions are also suspected including a role in increasing the solubility of haematin in the parasite gut. From Schistosoma japonicum (Blood fluke).
    983..1717    +  CDS            LMNA (fragment): LMNA_HUMAN - Also known as LMN1. Experimental evidence at protein level: Swiss-Prot protein existence level 1. Prelamin-A/C can accelerate smooth muscle cell senescence. It acts to disrupt mitosis and induce DNA damage in vascular smooth muscle cells (VSMCs), leading to mitotic failure, genomic instability, and premature senescence. From Homo sapiens (Human).
   1791..1830    +  CDS            rop (fragment): Rop protein, which maintains plasmids at low copy number; rop
   1932..1972    +  misc_feature   bom (fragment): basis of mobility region from pBR322
   2077..2181    +  promoter       AmpR promoter: bla
   2182..3042    +  CDS            AmpR: β-lactamase; bla; confers resistance to ampicillin, carbenicillin, and related antibiotics
   3213..3801    +  rep_origin     ori: high-copy-number ColE1/pMB1/pBR322/pUC origin of replication
   3987..4038    -  misc_feature   bom (fragment): basis of mobility region from pBR322
   4045..4122    +  promoter       lacI promoter: lacI
   4123..5205    +  CDS            lacI: lac repressor; lacI; The lac repressor binds to the lac operator to inhibit transcription in E. coli. This inhibition can be relieved by adding lactose or isopropyl-β-D-thiogalactopyranoside (IPTG).
   5218..5239    +  protein_bind   CAP binding site: CAP binding activates transcription in the presence of cAMP. E. coli catabolite activator protein
   5254..5284    +  promoter       lac promoter: promoter for the E. coli lac operon
   5292..5308    +  protein_bind   lac operator: The lac repressor binds to the lac operator to inhibit transcription in E. coli. This inhibition can be relieved by adding lactose or isopropyl-β-D-thiogalactopyranoside (IPTG). lac repressor encoded by lacI
   5328..5501    +  CDS            lacZα: LacZα fragment of β-galactosidase; lacZ fragment
   5765..106     -  CDS            yciV (fragment) (across the origin): RNAAM_ECOLI - Also known as trpH From Escherichia coli (strain K12).
