[The description below was written by a language model from this plasmid's Addgene catalogue record and pLannotate feature annotations shown in this document.]
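Description:
pACS75 is a bacterial expression plasmid built on the pGEX4t1 backbone for producing a fragment of human lamin A, residues 389-626, as a fusion to glutathione S-transferase. The LMNA fragment was inserted between the BamHI and XhoI sites, both retained, so that it lies downstream of and in frame with the Schistosoma japonicum GST coding sequence carried by the backbone, placing GST at the N terminus. The total size is recorded as 5,775 bp, with an insert of 836 bp. The plasmid replicates in E. coli from a ColE1/pMB1-type origin, is listed as high copy, and is selected with ampicillin through the β-lactamase gene and its own promoter.

Expression of the fusion is driven by the tac promoter, a strong trp/lac hybrid, followed by a lac operator. The plasmid also carries lacI with its promoter, so the repressor is supplied in cis and keeps transcription low until it is relieved with IPTG. The remaining annotated elements are typical backbone remnants rather than functional payload: short rop and bom fragments from pBR322, a lac promoter/operator with CAP site and lacZα segment downstream of lacI, and a small fragment matching an E. coli trp-region gene upstream of the tac promoter.

The GST moiety allows affinity capture of the recombinant protein on glutathione resin, making the construct suited to purifying this C-terminal portion of lamin A or using it as bait in pull-down and in vitro binding assays. The record does not specify the exact application. It associates the plasmid with a study of epigenetic modulators as determinants of nuclear size and shape.
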