Addgene plasmid #204586: pACS75
Purpose: GST-lamin A (389-626)
Depositing lab: Tom Misteli. Depositing organization: National Cancer Institute (NCI). Publication: Identification of epigenetic modulators as determinants of nuclear size and shape. Schibler AC, Jevtic P, Pegoraro G, Levy DL, Misteli T. Elife. 2023 May 23;12:e80653. doi: 10.7554/eLife.80653. PubMed 37219077.
Backbone
  Vector backbone: pGEX4t1
  Backbone size w/o insert (bp): 4939
  Total vector size (bp): 5775
  Vector type: Bacterial Expression
Growth in bacteria
  Bacterial resistance: Ampicillin, 100 μg/mL
  Growth temperature: 37°C
  Growth strain: DH5alpha
  Copy number: High Copy
Gene/Insert
  Gene/Insert name: lamin A (389-626)
  Species: H. sapiens (human)
  Insert size (bp): 836
  GenBank ID: 4000
  Tag / fusion protein: GST-lamin A (389-626) (N terminal on backbone)
  Entrez Gene: LMNA (a.k.a. CDCD1, CDDC, CMD1A, CMT2B1, EMD2, FPL, FPLD, FPLD2, HGPS, IDC, LDP1, LFP, LGMD1B, LMN1, LMNC, LMNL1, MADA, PRO1)
  Cloning method: Restriction Enzyme; 5′ cloning site BamHI (not destroyed); 3′ cloning site Xho1 (not destroyed)
  Sequencing primers: 5′ pGEX5'; 3′ pGEX3'
Terms and licenses: Academic/Nonprofit Terms; Industry Terms: Not Available to Industry
How to cite: pACS75 was a gift from Tom Misteli (Addgene plasmid # 204586 ; http://n2t.net/addgene:204586 ; RRID:Addgene_204586)
