>Addgene plasmid #204586 | pACS75 | depositor partial sequence | sequence record 409820 | human lamin A (389-626)
CTGTCCCCCAGCCCTACCTCGCAGCGCAGCCGTGGCCGTGCTTCCTCTCACTCATCCCAGACACAGGGTG
GGGGCAGCGTCACCAAAAAGCGCAAACTGGAGTCCACTGAGAGCCGCAGCAGCTTCTCACAGCATGCACG
CACTAGCGGGCGCGTGGCCGTGGAGGAGGTGGATGAGGAGGGCAAGTTTGTCCGGCTGCGCAACAAGTCC
AATGAGGACCAGTCCATGGGCAATTGGCAGATCAAGCGCCAGAATGGAGATGATCCCTTGCTGACTTACC
GGTTCCCACCAAAGTTCACCCTGAAGGCTGGGCAGGTGGTGACGATCTGGGCTGCAGGAGCTGGGGCCAC
CCACAGCCCCCCTACCGACCTGGTGTGGAAGGCACAGAACACCTGGGGCTGCGGGAACAGCCTGCGTACG
GCTCTCATCAACTCCACTGGGGAAGAAGTGGCCATGCGCAAGCTGGTGCGCTCAGTGACTGTGGTTGAGG
ACGACGAGGATGAGGATGGAGATGACCTGCTCCATCACCACCACGGCTCCCACTGCAGCAGCTCGGGGGA
CCCCGCTGAGTACAACCTGCGCTCGCGCACCGTGCTGTGCGGGACCTGCGGGCAGCCTGCCGACAAGGCA
TCTGCCAGCGGCTCAGGAGCCCAGGTGGGCGGACCCATCTCCTCTGGCTCTTCTGCCTCCAGTGTCACGG
TCACTCGCAGCTAGCGCAGTGTGGGGGGCAGTGGGGGTGGCAGCTTCGGGGACAATCTGGTCACCCGCTC
CTACTAACTGGGCAAAAGGGC
